>Addgene plasmid #203625 | FB404 | addgene full sequence | sequence record 405923 | Addgene NGS Result
GGAGATGAATTCCACCGAATGCACTATTATTCCAGAGCAGAGTGCTACAAGGAAAAGAAACGGGGTTTCT
AATTCATGGTTTCTTTTTCTTACACTGCCGTCCCCAGTCATAATTCTGTCTGGATCCTGCCAATCTTTTT
TTAAAGATCACCATTGTTGAGACATCACGTTGTCGTTTATAGGATTCACTATTTGTTTTGAGCCGGCCCA
CTTGCTTGTGAATTACGTTACATACAGAGCATTGCGGACTGAAATTGATGCACCCGCCCACGAGGTGCTT
ATTCCCAAGGTTTTTGCGAGCCTCTGGCGGATATGCAGCTAATTCTCGCCACTTGCTTGTTTTGTACTTG
TATATCCAGATCTTACTTACTTTCACTTTGCCCTAGTTCGTCGGACTTTCACCCCAAGCTTGCAGCAGGC
CACAAGGCTTTGCATGCAGGGACTGCGGTTCGACCGATGGGGGCAGATCAGCAGTATCTTTAGCATTGAG
CCAATGAAAGCGTTGTCGATCCTATACCCCGCATGTATAGGATGCTCCTCTATCTGGGGATCTGAAGGTC
ACTCCTCTTCCAACATCACCGAGGATGTAAGGTCACCCAGAACTTCAATATTTTACTATCGGATTGGTTG
CTTCAATCCTTCTGCATGGGGTATCACACCCCAACGTGATACAATTACCAATAACTCAACTGTTTCACCT
AAAAGATCATACCAACTAACGAGTTGAGTTCATTTGGATTTATGAGGCATACCTTTTATTGGACAGCTTG
GATATCTTTCGACCACAGTTCCAATGATTACTGCACTATTTTCGAGGACAGTACTTGTCATATATTGTAG
GAAGCATCCGGCAATTTCTATATAAGATACCTTCGCGGCGCTCCAATTTACAAAGAAACGATCGCATTAA
CATTACTTCTCTCTCAACTACCATACCACAATCTTCGATAAGACCACACTTTCACGAATGTGAGACCACT
CATCGCGACTAGTAGCGGCCGCTGCAGTCCGGCAAAAAAGGGCAAGGTGTCACCACCCTGCCCTTTTTCT
TTAAAACCGAAAAGATTACTTCGCGTTATGCAGGCTTCCTCGCTCACTGACTCGCTGCGCTCGGTCGTTC
GGCTGCGGCGAGCGGTATCAGCTCACTCAAAGGCGGTAATACGGTTATCCACAGAATCAGGGGATAACGC
AGGAAAGAACATGTGAGCAAAAGGCCAGCAAAAGGCCAGGAACCGTAAAAAGGCCGCGTTGCTGGCGTTT
TTCCACAGGCTCCGCCCCCCTGACGAGCATCACAAAAATCGACGCTCAAGTCAGAGGTGGCGAAACCCGA
CAGGACTATAAAGATACCAGGCGTTTCCCCCTGGAAGCTCCCTCGTGCGCTCTCCTGTTCCGACCCTGCC
GCTTACCGGATACCTGTCCGCCTTTCTCCCTTCGGGAAGCGTGGCGCTTTCTCATAGCTCACGCTGTAGG
TATCTCAGTTCGGTGTAGGTCGTTCGCTCCAAGCTGGGCTGTGTGCACGAACCCCCCGTTCAGCCCGACC
GCTGCGCCTTATCCGGTAACTATCGTCTTGAGTCCAACCCGGTAAGACACGACTTATCGCCACTGGCAGC
AGCCACTGGTAACAGGATTAGCAGAGCGAGGTATGTAGGCGGTGCTACAGAGTTCTTGAAGTGGTGGCCT
AACTACGGCTACACTAGAAGAACAGTATTTGGTATCTGCGCTCTGCTGAAGCCAGTTACCTTCGGAAAAA
GAGTTGGTAGCTCTTGATCCGGCAAACAAACCACCGCTGGTAGCGGTGGTTTTTTTGTTTGCAAGCAGCA
GATTACGCGCAGAAAAAAAGGATCTCAAGAAGATCCTTTGATCTTTTCTACGGGGTCTGACGCTCAGTGG
AACGAAAACTCACGTTAAGGGATTTTGGTCATGAGATTATCAAAAAGGATCTTCACCTAGATCCTTTTAA
ATTAAAAATGAAGTTTTAAATCAATCTAAAGTATATATGAGTAAACTTGGTCTGACAGCTCGAGGCTTGG
ATTCTCACCAATAAAAAACGCCCGGCGGCAACCGAGCGTTCTGAACAAATCCAGATGGAGTTCTGAGGTC
ATTACTGGATCTATCAACAGGAGTCCAAGCGAGCTCGATATCAAATTACGCCCCGCCCTGCCACTCGTCG
CAGTACTGTTGTAATTCATTAAGCATTCTGCCGACATGGAAGCCATCACAAACGGCATGATGAACCTGAA
TCGCCAGCGGCATCAGCACCTTGTCGCCTTGCGTATAATATTTGCCCATGGTGAAAACGGGGGCGAAGAA
GTTGTCCATATTGGCCACGTTTAAATCAAAACTGGTGAAACTCACCCAGGGATTGGCTGATACGAAAAAC
ATATTCTCAATAAACCCTTTAGGGAAATAGGCCAGGTTTTCACCGTAACACGCCACATCTTGCGAATATA
TGTGTAGAAACTGCCGGAAATCGTCGTGGTATTCACTCCAGAGTGATGAAAACGTTTCAGTTTGCTCATG
GAAAACGGTGTAACAAGGGTGAACACTATCCCATATCACCAGCTCACCGTCTTTCATTGCCATACGAAAT
TCCGGATGAGCATTCATCAGGCGGGCAAGAATGTGAATAAAGGCCGGATAAAACTTGTGCTTATTTTTCT
TTACGGTCTTTAAAAAGGCCGTAATATCCAGCTGAACGGTCTGGTTATAGGTACATTGAGCAACTGACTG
AAATGCCTCAAAATGTTCTTTACGATGCCATTGGGATATATCAACGGTGGTATATCCAGTGATTTTTTTC
TCCATTTTAGCTTCCTTAGCTCCTGAAAATCTCGATAACTCAAAAAATACGCCCGGTAGTGATCTTATTT
CATTATGGTGAAAGTTGGAACCTCTTACGTGCCCGATCAACTCGAGTGCCACCTGACGTCTAAGAAACCA
TTATTATCATGACATTAACCTATAAAAATAGGCGTATCACGAGGCAGAATTTCAGATAAAAAAAATCCTT
AGCTTTCGCTAAGGATGATTTCTGGAATTCGCGGCCGCTTCTAGAGCGATGAGTGGTCTCG
Features (pLannotate 1.2.2; 8 found; start..end, strand, type, name):
    988..1007    +  misc_feature   BioBrick suffix: universal suffix for all parts
   1008..1065    +  terminator     his operon terminator: This putative transcriptin terminator from the E. coli his operon has a 2-bp deletion introduced during synthesis. Its efficiency has not been determined.
   1260..1848    -  rep_origin     ori: high-copy-number ColE1/pMB1/pBR322/pUC origin of replication
   2031..2125    -  terminator     lambda t0 terminator: transcription terminator from phage lambda
   2149..2805    -  CDS            cat: CAT_ECOLX - Experimental evidence at protein level: Swiss-Prot protein existence level 1. This enzyme is an effector of chloramphenicol resistance in bacteria. From Escherichia coli. This protein is used as a marker in many commonly used cloning vectors, such as pACYC184.
   2806..2903    -  promoter       cat promoter: promoter of the E. coli cat gene encoding chloramphenicol acetyltransferase
   2989..3032    -  terminator     bacterial terminator: putative bacterial transcription terminator
   3035..3056    +  misc_feature   BioBrick prefix: BioBrick prefix for parts that do not start with "ATG"
