[The description below was written by a language model from this plasmid's Addgene catalogue record and pLannotate feature annotations shown in this document.]
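Description:
FB404 is a small (about 3.1 kb) synthetic biology part plasmid from the FungalBraid 2.0 toolkit, a modular cloning collection aimed at engineering filamentous fungi. It is built on the pUPD2 backbone, a domestication or entry-level vector used to store individual standardised DNA parts. The plasmid is maintained in E. coli at high copy number through a ColE1/pMB1/pUC-type origin of replication. Selection is with chloramphenicol, conferred by the cat (chloramphenicol acetyltransferase) gene driven by its native cat promoter and followed by the lambda t0 terminator.

The payload is PafpB, the promoter of the afpB gene, which encodes an antifungal protein in Penicillium digitatum. The automated annotation does not label the insert itself. The roughly 1 kb unannotated stretch at the start of the sequence, lying between the BioBrick prefix and BioBrick suffix remnants of the backbone, is the likely location of the promoter, although the record does not give its exact boundaries or the cloning sites used. Bacterial transcription terminators, including a his operon terminator and a putative terminator next to the prefix, flank this cloning region and help insulate the stored part from read-through transcription in the bacterial host.

The plasmid carries no fungal selection marker, coding sequence or fungal terminator, so it is not an expression vector on its own. It serves as a donor of a promoter module to be combined with coding sequences and terminators into transcriptional units in higher-level vectors, for driving gene expression in filamentous fungi.
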