Addgene plasmid #203625: FB404
Purpose: Pomoter of antifungal protein afpB gene from P. digitatum.
Depositing lab: Jose Marcos. Depositing organization: Instituto de Agroquímica y Tecnología de Alimentos (IATA-CSIC). Publication: FungalBraid 2.0: expanding the synthetic biology toolbox for the biotechnological exploitation of filamentous fungi. Moreno-Gimenez E, Gandia M, Saez Z, Manzanares P, Yenush L, Orzaez D, Marcos JF, Garrigues S. Front Bioeng Biotechnol. 2023 Aug 7;11:1222812. doi: 10.3389/fbioe.2023.1222812. eCollection 2023. PubMed 37609115.
Backbone
  Vector backbone: pUPD2
  Vector type: Synthetic Biology
Growth in bacteria
  Bacterial resistance: Chloramphenicol, 25 μg/mL
  Growth temperature: 37°C
  Growth strain: DH5alpha
  Copy number: High Copy
Gene/Insert
  Gene/Insert name: PafpB
  Species: P. digitatum
  Cloning method: Restriction Enzyme; 5′ cloning site unknown (unknown if destroyed)
Terms and licenses: Academic/Nonprofit Terms; Industry Terms: Not Available to Industry
How to cite: FB404 was a gift from Jose Marcos (Addgene plasmid # 203625 ; http://n2t.net/addgene:203625 ; RRID:Addgene_203625)
